>Addgene plasmid #61873 | pGEX-6p-1 Sesn2 | addgene partial sequence | sequence record 102537 | pGEX5 5'-GGGCTGGCAAGCCACGTTTGGTG-3'
GTTCTGTTCCAGGGGCCCCTGGGATCCATGATCGTAGCGGACTCCGAGTGCCATTCCGAGATCAAGGGCT
ACCTGCCGTTCACCAGGGGTGGTGTGGCCGGCCCCGAGACCCGAGAGGAGCATCGGGAGGGCCAGGCTCG
GCGAGGCTCTCGAGGGCCCAGCGCTTTCATTCCAGTGGAAGAGATCCTTCGGGAAGGAGCTGAGAGCCTG
GAGCAGCACCTGGGGCTCGAGGCCCTGATGTCCTCAGGGCGGGTGGACAACCTGGCGGTGGTGATGGGTC
TACACCCGGACTACCTTAGCAGCTTCTGGCGCCTGCATTACCTGCTGCTGCATACGGATGGGCCCCTGGC
CAGCTCCTGGCGCCACTACATTGCCATCATGGCTGCTGCCCGTCACCAGTGTTCTTACCTGGTGGGTTCC
CACATGACTGAGTTCCTGCAGACCGGCGGTGACCCCGAGTGGCTGCTGGGCCTTCACCGGGCCCCTGAGA
AGCTCCGCAAGCTCAGCGAGGTCAACAAGTTACTGGCGCATCGGCCGTGGCTCATCACCAAGGAGCATAT
CCAGGCCTTGCTGAAGACTGGCGAGCACAGCTGGTCCCTGGCCGAACTCATCCAAGCACTGGTCCTGCTT
ACCCACTGCCACTCTCTGGCCTCCTTTGTGTTTGGCTGTGGAATACTTCCTGAGGGAGATGCAGAGGGCA
GCCCTGCCTCCCAGGCACCTTCGCCTCCCAGTGAGCAAGGCA
