>Addgene plasmid #61873 | pGEX-6p-1 Sesn2 | addgene partial sequence | sequence record 102539 | pGEX3 5'-CCGGGAGCTGCATGTGTCAGAGG-3'
CAGATCGTCAGTCAGTCACGATGCGGCCGCTCGAGTCGACCCGGGAATTCTCAGGTCATGTAGCGGGTGA
TGGCGCGCAGGGCATAGAGCAGGGCCGCTTGCATGCGGGCTTCAAGGAGCAGCAAGTTCACATGAACCTT
CTCTGAGTGGCGGAAGTGCCTCCAAAAGAGGTTGTACATCCTACGGGTCGTCTTCTCAGGGTAGCAGGCC
ACCGTCTTGATATAGATTTTGAGGTTCCGTTCCAGGAGCTGGTTTACCTCGCCGTAATCATAGTCATCGT
ATCTGATGCCAAAGACGCAGTGGATGTAGTTCCAGATGGCCCTGCGGAGCATGGAGGTGTCCACGCCACT
GTGCATGGCGATGGTGTTATAGGTGAGGCTGCAGGCTACCTGGAACTTCTCATCCAGCAGCTGCCCTCCC
TCAGGGTAGAGCCTCTGGATCAGCGAGTAGCCATGGTCTTCCCAGGTATAATCCTGGGCACGGAAGGTTG
GGGGCGCCTGAGTCCCTCGACGAGTGAAGTCTTCATATCCAAATGCGGGGTCCTCCACAAAGCATAGGAT
GTCTGGGTGTGGAGAAGGCTCCAGGATATCCGCTGAGGGGGTCACCAGCAGGCTTTCTGACTTCTCCAGC
TCAAAACGGTTCTCCATTTCCTCCTGCGAAGCCCCCTCATCCCGCAGCAGGCTCTCCTGAAGCTGCCTCA
TGCGTTCCATCATAGCTTCTACGTCACGAGCGGC
