[The description below was written by a language model from this plasmid's Addgene catalogue record.]
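Description:
pGEX-6p-1 Sesn2 is a bacterial expression plasmid that produces mouse Sestrin 2 (Sesn2) as a fusion to glutathione S-transferase (GST). It is built on the pGEX-6p-1 backbone, recorded as about 6 kb, with a total size of roughly 7.4 kb once the insert is included. It is maintained in E. coli as a high-copy plasmid under ampicillin selection. No feature table accompanies the record, so the promoter, origin and other backbone elements are not explicitly listed. Vectors of the pGEX-6P series generally drive the GST fusion from an IPTG-inducible tac promoter, carry a lacI repressor gene, and encode a PreScission protease recognition site between GST and the cloning site, which allows the tag to be removed after purification.

The insert is the unmutated mouse Sesn2 coding sequence of about 1.4 kb, cloned by restriction digestion between the BamHI and EcoRI sites of the polylinker, both of which remain intact. This places Sesn2 downstream of the backbone-encoded GST, giving an N-terminally GST-tagged protein. The GST moiety allows affinity capture on glutathione resin, so the construct is suited to producing recombinant Sesn2 for purification, pull-down experiments and in vitro biochemical assays. The associated publication concerns Sestrins acting as guanine nucleotide dissociation inhibitors for Rag GTPases in the control of mTORC1 signalling, which suggests the recombinant protein was used in that kind of biochemical work, although the record states the purpose only as bacterial expression of GST-Sesn2.
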