Addgene plasmid #61873: pGEX-6p-1 Sesn2
Purpose: bacterial expression of a GST-Sesn2 (mouse)
Depositing lab: Ming Li. Depositing organization: Memorial Sloan-Kettering Cancer Center. Publication: Sestrins function as guanine nucleotide dissociation inhibitors for Rag GTPases to control mTORC1 signaling. Peng M, Yin N, Li MO. Cell. 2014 Sep 25;159(1):122-33. doi: 10.1016/j.cell.2014.08.038. PubMed 25259925.
Backbone
  Vector backbone: pGEX-6p-1
  Backbone size w/o insert (bp): 6000
  Total vector size (bp): 7440
  Vector type: Bacterial Expression
Growth in bacteria
  Bacterial resistance: Ampicillin, 100 μg/mL
  Growth temperature: 37°C
  Growth strain: DH5alpha
  Copy number: High Copy
Gene/Insert
  Gene/Insert name: Sesn2
  Species: M. musculus (mouse)
  Insert size (bp): 1440
  Mutation: none
  Entrez Gene: Sesn2 (a.k.a. HI95, SEST2, Ses2)
  Tag / fusion protein: GST (N terminal on backbone)
  Cloning method: Restriction Enzyme; 5′ cloning site BamHI (not destroyed); 3′ cloning site EcoRI (not destroyed)
  Sequencing primers: 5′ pGEX 5'
Terms and licenses: Academic/Nonprofit Terms; Industry Terms: Not Available to Industry
How to cite: pGEX-6p-1 Sesn2 was a gift from Ming Li (Addgene plasmid # 61873 ; http://n2t.net/addgene:61873 ; RRID:Addgene_61873)
